>Addgene plasmid #209473 | EC67847 | addgene full sequence | sequence record 413838 | Addgene NGS Result
CTAAATTGTAAGCGTTAATATTTTGTTAAAATTCGCGTTAAATTTTTGTTAAATCAGCTCATTTTTTAAC
CAATAGGCCGAAATCGGCAAAATCCCTTATAAATCAAAAGAATAGACCGAGATAGGGTTGAGTGGCCGCT
ACAGGGCGCTCCCATTCGCCATTCAGGCTGCGCAACTGTTGGGAAGGGCGTTTCGGTGCGGGCCTCTTCG
CTATTACGCCAGCTGGCGAAAGGGGGATGTGCTGCAAGGCGATTAAGTTGGGTAACGCCAGGGTTTTCCC
AGTCACGACGTTGTAAAACGACGGCCAGTGAGCGCGACGTAATACGACTCACTATAGGGCGAATTGGCGG
AAGGCCGTCAAGGCCGCATCGCATGAAGACAATTACCTCACAGAGTGCCCCTCATTTATGTCAAACTATA
CACTTATCATGTCTGACATGACTTTGCAGTTAATTTTTTTGAACGGTGTCATGCTTTGCACAATTGTCCT
CCATCTATAATGTTTTACAAGAAACTATTTAATACTGTATTAACCTTTGCAGTAGGCATACTTGGTACCA
TAATTATCTACATGCTGTCATGTGGAGCTCGTGGTACATACAGTAGTTTTTTTGTTACTAAATACGGAGT
ACATTCGTATATGATATGTTCCCTAATTAGTTGCATCACTTTTTTGTCCTCATTGCTGCTCTACTCTAAA
CTTATGTTCCAGACAAGCCTACAACTGAGTCAGCCTGTCAGAGTTCTACTGTGTTTGGATAGATGTTCTA
GTGCAACTTTCTTCTTGTATGTTTAGTTAATCATAAGGACTCATTTTCTTACTACCTCCGGGACAGATGT
TTCTCAGATGGGCCGGGCTCTCTCTGCCCAGCAGGCAGCAGCAGCCCGACCTCATGGGCCAGCACCCACC
ACGAGTTCCAGCTAGGGGGTGTTGCTGCCTAACACTAACACTAACATTAGTCCCACCTCGCCAGTTTGCA
GGGATCGGAACCAGCTTATAAGCTGAGCTGAGGAAGAAGGTAGCAAAATTACTGATGAGTCCGTGAGGAC
GAAACGAGTAAGCTCGTCTAATTTCTACTAAGTGTAGATTGAGACCGCAGCTGGCACGACAGGTTTGCCG
ACTGGAAAGCGGGCAGTGAGCGCAACGCAATTAATGTGAGTTAGCTCACTCATTAGGCACCCCAGGCTTT
ACACTTTATGCTTCCGGCTCGTATGTTGTGTGGAATTGTGAGCGGATAACAATTTCACACAGGAAACAGC
TATGACCATGATTACGCCAAGCTTGCATGCCTGCAGGTCGACTCTAGAGGATCCCCGGGTACCGAGCTCG
AATTCACTGGCCGTCGTTTTACAACGTCGTGACTGGGAAAACCCTGGCGTTACCCAACTTAATCGCCTTG
CAGCACATCCCCCTTTCGCCAGCTGGCGTAATAGCGAAGAGGCCCGCACCGATCGCCCTTCCCAACAGTT
GCGCAGCCTGAATGGCGAATGGCGCCTGATGCGGTATTTTCTCCTTACGCATCTGTGCGGTATTTCACAC
CGCATATGGTGCACTCTCAGTACAATCTGCTCTGATGCCGCATAGTTAAGCCAGCCCCGACACCCGCCAA
CACCCGCTGACGCGCCCTGACGGGCTTGTCTGCTCCCGGCATCCGCTTACAGACAAGCTGTGACGGTCTC
AGGCCGGCATGGTCCCAGCCTCCTCGCTGGCGCCGGCTGGGCAACATGCTTCGGCATGGCGAATGGGACT
TTTTCAGATTGTCTTCCTGGCCTGGGCCTCATGGGCCTTCCGCTCACTGCCCGCTTTCCAGTCGGGAAAC
CTGTCGTGCCAGCTGCATTAACATGGTCATAGCTGTTTCCTTGCGTATTGGGCGCTCTCCGCTTCCTCGC
TCACTGACTCGCTGCGCTCGGTCGTTCGGGTAAAGCCTGGGGTGCCTAATGAGCAAAAGGCCAGCAAAAG
GCCAGGAACCGTAAAAAGGCCGCGTTGCTGGCGTTTTTCCATAGGCTCCGCCCCCCTGACGAGCATCACA
AAAATCGACGCTCAAGTCAGAGGTGGCGAAACCCGACAGGACTATAAAGATACCAGGCGTTTCCCCCTGG
AAGCTCCCTCGTGCGCTCTCCTGTTCCGACCCTGCCGCTTACCGGATACCTGTCCGCCTTTCTCCCTTCG
GGAAGCGTGGCGCTTTCTCATAGCTCACGCTGTAGGTATCTCAGTTCGGTGTAGGTCGTTCGCTCCAAGC
TGGGCTGTGTGCACGAACCCCCCGTTCAGCCCGACCGCTGCGCCTTATCCGGTAACTATCGTCTTGAGTC
CAACCCGGTAAGACACGACTTATCGCCACTGGCAGCAGCCACTGGTAACAGGATTAGCAGAGCGAGGTAT
GTAGGCGGTGCTACAGAGTTCTTGAAGTGGTGGCCTAACTACGGCTACACTAGAAGAACAGTATTTGGTA
TCTGCGCTCTGCTGAAGCCAGTTACCTTCGGAAAAAGAGTTGGTAGCTCTTGATCCGGCAAACAAACCAC
CGCTGGTAGCGGTGGTTTTTTTGTTTGCAAGCAGCAGATTACGCGCAGAAAAAAAGGATCTCAAGAAGAT
CCTTTGATCTTTTCTACGGGGTCTGACGCTCAGTGGAACGAAAACTCACGTTAAGGGATTTTGGTCATGA
GATTATCAAAAAGGATCTTCACCTAGATCCTTTTAAATTAAAAATGAAGTTTTAAATCAATCTAAAGTAT
ATATGAGTAAACTTGGTCTGACAGTTACCAATGCTTAATCAGTGAGGCACCTATCTCAGCGATCTGTCTA
TTTCGTTCATCCATAGTTGCCTGACTCCCCGTCGTGTAGATAACTACGATACGGGAGGGCTTACCATCTG
GCCCCAGTGCTGCAATGATACCGCGAGAACCACGCTCACCGGCTCCAGATTTATCAGCAATAAACCAGCC
AGCCGGAAGGGCCGAGCGCAGAAGTGGTCCTGCAACTTTATCCGCCTCCATCCAGTCTATTAATTGTTGC
CGGGAAGCTAGAGTAAGTAGTTCGCCAGTTAATAGTTTGCGCAACGTTGTTGCCATTGCTACAGGCATCG
TGGTGTCACGCTCGTCGTTTGGTATGGCTTCATTCAGCTCCGGTTCCCAACGATCAAGGCGAGTTACATG
ATCCCCCATGTTGTGCAAAAAAGCGGTTAGCTCCTTCGGTCCTCCGATCGTTGTCAGAAGTAAGTTGGCC
GCAGTGTTATCACTCATGGTTATGGCAGCACTGCATAATTCTCTTACTGTCATGCCATCCGTAAGATGCT
TTTCTGTGACTGGTGAGTACTCAACCAAGTCATTCTGAGAATAGTGTATGCGGCGACCGAGTTGCTCTTG
CCCGGCGTCAATACGGGATAATACCGCGCCACATAGCAGAACTTTAAAAGTGCTCATCATTGGAAAACGT
TCTTCGGGGCGAAAACTCTCAAGGATCTTACCGCTGTTGAGATCCAGTTCGATGTAACCCACTCGTGCAC
CCAACTGATCTTCAGCATCTTTTACTTTCACCAGCGTTTCTGGGTGAGCAAAAACAGGAAGGCAAAATGC
CGCAAAAAAGGGAATAAGGGCGACACGGAAATGTTGAATACTCATACTCTTCCTTTTTCAATATTATTGA
AGCATTTATCAGGGTTATTGTCTCATGAGCGGATACATATTTGAATGTATTTAGAAAAATAAACAAATAG
GGGTTCCGCGCACATTTCCCCGAAAAGTGCCAC
Features (pLannotate 1.2.2; 16 found; start..end, strand, type, name):
      3..134     -  rep_origin     M13 ori (fragment): M13 bacteriophage origin of replication; arrow indicates direction of (+) strand synthesis
    155..311     -  CDS            lacZα (fragment): LacZα fragment of β-galactosidase; lacZ fragment
    320..338     +  promoter       T7 promoter: promoter for bacteriophage T7 RNA polymerase
   1032..1055    +  misc_RNA       sTRSV HHRz (fragment): hammerhead ribozyme from the tobacco ringspot virus satellite RNA (Khvorova et al., 2003)
   1097..1139    +  CDS            lacI (fragment): lac repressor; lacI; The lac repressor binds to the lac operator to inhibit transcription in E. coli. This inhibition can be relieved by adding lactose or isopropyl-β-D-thiogalactopyranoside (IPTG).
   1152..1173    +  protein_bind   CAP binding site: CAP binding activates transcription in the presence of cAMP. E. coli catabolite activator protein
   1188..1218    +  promoter       lac promoter: promoter for the E. coli lac operon
   1226..1242    +  protein_bind   lac operator: The lac repressor binds to the lac operator to inhibit transcription in E. coli. This inhibition can be relieved by adding lactose or isopropyl-β-D-thiogalactopyranoside (IPTG). lac repressor encoded by lacI
   1279..1335    -  misc_feature   MCS: pUC18/19 multiple cloning site
   1332..1489    +  CDS            lacZα (fragment): LacZα fragment of β-galactosidase; lacZ fragment
   1495..1594    -  misc_feature   bom (fragment): basis of mobility region from pBR322
   1794..1841    -  CDS            lacI (fragment): lac repressor; lacI; The lac repressor binds to the lac operator to inhibit transcription in E. coli. This inhibition can be relieved by adding lactose or isopropyl-β-D-thiogalactopyranoside (IPTG).
   1878..1918    -  rep_origin     RSF ori (fragment): Plasmids containing the RSF 1030 origin of replication can be propagated in E. coli cells that contain additional plasmids with compatible origins.
   1996..2584    -  rep_origin     ori: high-copy-number ColE1/pMB1/pBR322/pUC origin of replication
   2755..3615    -  CDS            AmpR: β-lactamase; bla; confers resistance to ampicillin, carbenicillin, and related antibiotics
   3616..3720    -  promoter       AmpR promoter: bla
