[The description below was written by a language model from this plasmid's Addgene catalogue record and pLannotate feature annotations shown in this document.]
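Description:
EC67847 is a small (about 3.7 kb) high-copy E. coli cloning plasmid from a Golden Gate-based CRISPR toolkit developed for mutagenesis in barley and wheat. It serves as the acceptor for protospacers used in Cas12a editing. The backbone is recorded as unknown, but the feature table shows a ColE1/pUC-type origin of replication and an AmpR (β-lactamase) cassette with its own promoter, consistent with the listed ampicillin selection. Fragments of an M13 origin, lacZα, a T7 promoter, bom and an RSF origin are also annotated. These look like remnants of the parental cloning vector rather than functional parts of the payload.

The insert is described as a Cas12a HH-DR-HDV guide cassette under the HvU3 promoter, with Lachnospiraceae bacterium given as the source species, which indicates an LbCas12a-type direct repeat. In this design the crRNA is flanked by a hammerhead ribozyme upstream and an HDV ribozyme downstream. The transcript therefore cleaves itself to release a guide with precisely defined ends. pLannotate detects a partial hammerhead ribozyme, but the HvU3 promoter, direct repeat and HDV ribozyme are not annotated.

Just downstream of the hammerhead lies a lac promoter/operator, pUC multiple cloning site and lacZα fragment. Together with LacZ being listed as the selectable marker, this suggests a blue/white screening dropout that is replaced when a protospacer is inserted, although the record does not name the cloning enzymes. The depositor notes that this is a Golden Gate level 1, position 4 module, so the finished guide unit is intended for assembly with other level 1 parts into a multigene plant transformation construct.
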