Addgene plasmid #209473: EC67847
Purpose: Cloning protospacers for Cas12a editing
Depositing lab: Wendy Harwood & Cristobal Uauy. Depositing organization: John Innes Centre. Publication: An optimised CRISPR Cas9 and Cas12a mutagenesis toolkit for Barley and Wheat. Lawrenson T, Clarke M, Kirby R, Forner M, Steuernagel B, Brown JKM, Harwood W. Plant Methods. 2024 Aug 13;20(1):123. doi: 10.1186/s13007-024-01234-y. PubMed 39138524.
Backbone
  Vector backbone: Unknown
  Vector type: CRISPR
  Selectable markers: LacZ
Growth in bacteria
  Bacterial resistance: Ampicillin, 100 μg/mL
  Growth temperature: 37°C
  Growth strain: DH5alpha
  Copy number: High Copy
Gene/Insert
  Gene/Insert name: Cas12a HH-DR-HDV
  Species: Lachnospiraceae bacterium
  Promoter: HvU3
  Cloning method: Restriction Enzyme; 5′ cloning site unknown (unknown if destroyed)
Terms and licenses: Academic/Nonprofit Terms; Industry Terms: Not Available to Industry
Depositor comments: GoldeGate level 1 position 4
How to cite: EC67847 was a gift from Wendy Harwood & Cristobal Uauy (Addgene plasmid # 209473 ; http://n2t.net/addgene:209473 ; RRID:Addgene_209473)
